>Addgene plasmid #141801 | TFORF1170 | addgene full sequence | sequence record 415119 | Addgene NGS Result
TTAATGTAGTCTTATGCAATACTCTTGTAGTCTTGCAACATGGTAACGATGAGTTAGCAACATGCCTTAC
AAGGAGAGAAAAAGCACCGTGCATGCCGATTGGTGGAAGTAAGGTGGTACGATCGTGCCTTATTAGGAAG
GCAACAGACGGGTCTGACATGGATTGGACGAACCACTGAATTGCCGCATTGCAGAGATATTGTATTTAAG
TGCCTAGCTCGATACATAAACGGGTCTCTCTGGTTAGACCAGATCTGAGCCTGGGAGCTCTCTGGCTAAC
TAGGGAACCCACTGCTTAAGCCTCAATAAAGCTTGCCTTGAGTGCTTCAAGTAGTGTGTGCCCGTCTGTT
GTGTGACTCTGGTAACTAGAGATCCCTCAGACCCTTTTAGTCAGTGTGGAAAATCTCTAGCAGTGGCGCC
CGAACAGGGACTTGAAAGCGAAAGGGAAACCAGAGGAGCTCTCTCGACGCAGGACTCGGCTTGCTGAAGC
GCGCACGGCAAGAGGCGAGGGGCGGCGACTGGTGAGTACGCCAAAAATTTTGACTAGCGGAGGCTAGAAG
GAGAGAGATGGGTGCGAGAGCGTCAGTATTAAGCGGGGGAGAATTAGATCGCGATGGGAAAAAATTCGGT
TAAGGCCAGGGGGAAAGAAAAAATATAAATTAAAACATATAGTATGGGCAAGCAGGGAGCTAGAACGATT
CGCAGTTAATCCTGGCCTGTTAGAAACATCAGAAGGCTGTAGACAAATACTGGGACAGCTACAACCATCC
CTTCAGACAGGATCAGAAGAACTTAGATCATTATATAATACAGTAGCAACCCTCTATTGTGTGCATCAAA
GGATAGAGATAAAAGACACCAAGGAAGCTTTAGACAAGATAGAGGAAGAGCAAAACAAAAGTAAGACCAC
CGCACAGCAAGCGGCCGCTGATCTTCAGACCTGGAGGAGGAGATATGAGGGACAATTGGAGAAGTGAATT
ATATAAATATAAAGTAGTAAAAATTGAACCATTAGGAGTAGCACCCACCAAGGCAAAGAGAAGAGTGGTG
CAGAGAGAAAAAAGAGCAGTGGGAATAGGAGCTTTGTTCCTTGGGTTCTTGGGAGCAGCAGGAAGCACTA
TGGGCGCAGCGTCAATGACGCTGACGGTACAGGCCAGACAATTATTGTCTGGTATAGTGCAGCAGCAGAA
CAATTTGCTGAGGGCTATTGAGGCGCAACAGCATCTGTTGCAACTCACAGTCTGGGGCATCAAGCAGCTC
CAGGCAAGAATCCTGGCTGTGGAAAGATACCTAAAGGATCAACAGCTCCTGGGGATTTGGGGTTGCTCTG
GAAAACTCATTTGCACCACTGCTGTGCCTTGGAATGCTAGTTGGAGTAATAAATCTCTGGAACAGATTTG
GAATCACACGACCTGGATGGAGTGGGACAGAGAAATTAACAATTACACAAGCTTAATACACTCCTTAATT
GAAGAATCGCAAAACCAGCAAGAAAAGAATGAACAAGAATTATTGGAATTAGATAAATGGGCAAGTTTGT
GGAATTGGTTTAACATAACAAATTGGCTGTGGTATATAAAATTATTCATAATGATAGTAGGAGGCTTGGT
AGGTTTAAGAATAGTTTTTGCTGTACTTTCTATAGTGAATAGAGTTAGGCAGGGATATTCACCATTATCG
TTTCAGACCCACCTCCCAACCCCGAGGGGACCCATGCATTGCATCTCAATTAGTCAGCAACCAGGTGTGG
AAAGTCCCCAGGCTCCCCAGCAGGCAGAAGTATGCAAAGCATGCGTCTCAATTAGTCAGCAACCATAGTC
CCGCCCCTAACTCCGCCCATCCCGCCCCTAACTCCGCCCAGTTCCGCCCATTCTCCGCCCCATGGCTGAC
TAATTTTTTTTATTTATGCAGAGGCCGAGGCCGCCTCGGCCTCTGAGCTATTCCAGAAGTAGTGAGGAGG
CTTTTTTGGAGGCCTAGGCTTTTGCAAAAAGCTTTCTAGAGGTACCACCGGAGCTTACCATGACCGAGTA
CAAGCCCACGGTGCGCCTCGCCACCCGCGACGACGTCCCCAGGGCCGTACGCACCCTCGCCGCCGCGTTC
GCCGACTACCCCGCCACGCGCCACACCGTCGATCCGGACCGCCACATCGAGCGGGTCACCGAGCTGCAAG
AACTCTTCCTCACGCGCGTCGGGCTCGACATCGGCAAGGTGTGGGTCGCGGACGACGGCGCCGCCGTGGC
GGTCTGGACCACGCCGGAGAGCGTCGAAGCGGGGGCGGTGTTCGCCGAGATCGGCCCGCGCATGGCCGAG
TTGAGCGGTTCCCGGCTGGCCGCGCAGCAACAGATGGAAGGCCTCCTGGCGCCGCACCGGCCCAAGGAGC
CCGCGTGGTTCCTGGCCACCGTCGGCGTCTCGCCCGACCACCAGGGCAAGGGTCTGGGCAGCGCCGTCGT
GCTCCCCGGAGTGGAGGCGGCCGAGCGCGCCGGGGTGCCCGCCTTCCTGGAGACCTCCGCGCCCCGCAAC
CTCCCCTTCTACGAGCGGCTCGGCTTCACCGTCACCGCCGACGTCGAGGTGCCCGAAGGACCGCGCACCT
GGTGCATGACCCGCAAGCCCGGTGCCAGTTAACGAATTCTAGATCTTGAGACAAATGGCAGTATTCATCC
ACAATTTTAAAAGAAAAGGGGGGATTGGGGGGTACAGTGCAGGGGAAAGAATAGTAGACATAATAGCAAC
AGACATACAAACTAAAGAATTACAAAAACAAATTACAAAAATTCAAAATTTTCGGGTTTATTACAGGGAC
AGCAGAGATCCACTTTGGCGCCGGCTCGAGGCCTGCAGGTGCAAAGATGGATAAAGTTTTAAACAGAGAG
GAATCTTTGCAGCTAATGGACCTTCTAGGTCTTGAAAGGAGTGGGAATTGGCTCCGGTGCCCGTCAGTGG
GCAGAGCGCACATCGCCCACAGTCCCCGAGAAGTTGGGGGGAGGGGTCGGCAATTGAACCGGTGCCTAGA
GAAGGTGGCGCGGGGTAAACTGGGAAAGTGATGTCGTGTACTGGCTCCGCCTTTTTCCCGAGGGTGGGGG
AGAACCGTATATAAGTGCAGTAGTCGCCGTGAACGTTCTTTTTCGCAACGGGTTTGCCGCCAGAACACAG
GTAAGTGCCGTGTGTGGTTCCCGCGGGCCTGGCCTCTTTACGGGTTATGGCCCTTGCGTGCCTTGAATTA
CTTCCACCTGGCTGCAGTACGTGATTCTTGATCCCGAGCTTCGGGTTGGAAGTGGGTGGGAGAGTTCGAG
GCCTTGCGCTTAAGGAGCCCCTTCGCCTCGTGCTTGAGTTGAGGCCTGGCCTGGGCGCTGGGGCCGCCGC
GTGCGAATCTGGTGGCACCTTCGCGCCTGTCTCGCTGCTTTCGATAAGTCTCTAGCCATTTAAAATTTTT
GATGACCTGCTGCGACGCTTTTTTTCTGGCAAGATAGTCTTGTAAATGCGGGCCAAGATCTGCACACTGG
TATTTCGGTTTTTGGGGCCGCGGGCGGCGACGGGGCCCGTGCGTCCCAGCGCACATGTTCGGCGAGGCGG
GGCCTGCGAGCGCGGCCACCGAGAATCGGACGGGGGTAGTCTCAAGCTGGCCGGCCTGCTCTGGTGCCTG
GCCTCGCGCCGCCGTGTATCGCCCCGCCCTGGGCGGCAAGGCTGGCCCGGTCGGCACCAGTTGCGTGAGC
GGAAAGATGGCCGCTTCCCGGCCCTGCTGCAGGGAGCTCAAAATGGAGGACGCGGCGCTCGGGAGAGCGG
GCGGGTGAGTCACCCACACAAAGGAAAAGGGCCTTTCCGTCCTCAGCCGTCGCTTCATGTGACTCCACGG
AGTACCGGGCGCCGTCCAGGCACCTCGATTAGTTCTCGAGCTTTTGGAGTACGTCGTCTTTAGGTTGGGG
GGAGGGGTTTTATGCGATGGAGTTTCCCCACACTGAGTGGGTGGAGACTGAAGTTAGGCCAGCTTGGCAC
TTGATGTAATTCTCCTTGGAATTTGCCCTTTTTGAGTTTGGATCTTGGTTCATTCTCAAGCCTCAGACAG
TGGTTCAAAGTTTTTTTCTTCCATTTCAGGTGTCGTGAGGCTAGCACCGCCACCATGACGGAGCCGGGCG
CCTCTCCCGAGGACCCTTGGGTCAAGGTGGAGTATGCCTACAGCGACAACAGCCTGGACCCCGATGATGA
GGACAGTGATTACCACCAGGAGGCCTACAAGGAGTCCTACAAAGACCGGCGGCGGCGCGCACACACTCAG
GCTGAGCAGAAGAGGAGGGACGCCATCAAGAGAGGCTATGATGACCTTCAGACCATCGTCCCCACTTGCC
AGCAGCAGGACTTCTCCATTGGCTCCCAAAAGCTCAGCAAAGCCATCGTTCTACAAAAGACCATTGACTA
CATTCAGTTTTTGCACAAGGAGAAGAAAAAGCAGGAGGAGGAGGTGTCCACGTTACGCAAGGATGTCACC
GCCCTAAAGATCATGAAAGTGAACTATGAGCAGATTGTGAAGGCACACCAGGACAACCCCCATGAAGGGG
AGGACCAGGTCTCTGACCAGGTCAAGTTCAACGTGTTTCAAGGCATCATGGATTCCCTGTTCCAGTCCTT
CAATGCCTCCATCTCAGTGGCCAGCTTCCAGGAGCTGTCAGCGTGTGTCTTCAGCTGGATCGAGGAGCAC
TGTAAGCCTCAGACCCTGCGGGAGATTGTGATTGGCGTCCTGCACCAATTGAAAAACCAGCTTTACTAGT
AATGAACTAGTCCGTAACTTGAAAGTATTTCGATTTCTTGGCTTTATATATCTTGTGGAAAGGACGAGGC
AATCTCTGCGTCACTTTCCCGACGCGTTAAGTCGACAATCAACCTCTGGATTACAAAATTTGTGAAAGAT
TGACTGGTATTCTTAACTATGTTGCTCCTTTTACGCTATGTGGATACGCTGCTTTAATGCCTTTGTATCA
TGCTATTGCTTCCCGTATGGCTTTCATTTTCTCCTCCTTGTATAAATCCTGGTTGCTGTCTCTTTATGAG
GAGTTGTGGCCCGTTGTCAGGCAACGTGGCGTGGTGTGCACTGTGTTTGCTGACGCAACCCCCACTGGTT
GGGGCATTGCCACCACCTGTCAGCTCCTTTCCGGGACTTTCGCTTTCCCCCTCCCTATTGCCACGGCGGA
ACTCATCGCCGCCTGCCTTGCCCGCTGCTGGACAGGGGCTCGGCTGTTGGGCACTGACAATTCCGTGGTG
TTGTCGGGGAAATCATCGTCCTTTCCTTGGCTGCTCGCCTGTGTTGCCACCTGGATTCTGCGCGGGACGT
CCTTCTGCTACGTCCCTTCGGCCCTCAATCCAGCGGACCTTCCTTCCCGCGGCCTGCTGCCGGCTCTGCG
GCCTCTTCCGCGTCTTCGCCTTCGCCCTCAGACGAGTCGGATCTCCCTTTGGGCCGCCTCCCCGCGTCGA
CTTTAAGACCAATGACTTACAAGGCAGCTGTAGATCTTAGCCACTTTTTAAAAGAAAAGGGGGGACTGGA
AGGGCTAATTCACTCCCAACGAAGACAAGATCTGCTTTTTGCTTGTACTGGGTCTCTCTGGTTAGACCAG
ATCTGAGCCTGGGAGCTCTCTGGCTAACTAGGGAACCCACTGCTTAAGCCTCAATAAAGCTTGCCTTGAG
TGCTTCAAGTAGTGTGTGCCCGTCTGTTGTGTGACTCTGGTAACTAGAGATCCCTCAGACCCTTTTAGTC
AGTGTGGAAAATCTCTAGCAGTACGTATAGTAGTTCATGTCATCTTATTATTCAGTATTTATAACTTGCA
AAGAAATGAATATCAGAGAGTGAGAGGAACTTGTTTATTGCAGCTTATAATGGTTACAAATAAAGCAATA
GCATCACAAATTTCACAAATAAAGCATTTTTTTCACTGCATTCTAGTTGTGGTTTGTCCAAACTCATCAA
TGTATCTTATCATGTCTGGCTCTAGCTATCCCGCCCCTAACTCCGCCCATCCCGCCCCTAACTCCGCCCA
GTTCCGCCCATTCTCCGCCCCATGGCTGACTAATTTTTTTTATTTATGCAGAGGCCGAGGCCGCCTCGGC
CTCTGAGCTATTCCAGAAGTAGTGAGGAGGCTTTTTTGGAGGCCTAGGGACGTACCCAATTCGCCCTATA
GTGAGTCGTATTACGCGCGCTCACTGGCCGTCGTTTTACAACGTCGTGACTGGGAAAACCCTGGCGTTAC
CCAACTTAATCGCCTTGCAGCACATCCCCCTTTCGCCAGCTGGCGTAATAGCGAAGAGGCCCGCACCGAT
CGCCCTTCCCAACAGTTGCGCAGCCTGAATGGCGAATGGG
[124 nt withheld, positions 6341-6464]
C
[91 nt withheld, positions 6466-6556]
A
[49 nt withheld, positions 6558-6606]
CCTTTGACGTTGGAGTCCACGTTCTTT
[37 nt withheld, positions 6634-6670]
ACCCTATCTCGGTCTATTCTTTTGATTTATAAGGGATTTTGCCGATTTCGGCCTATTGGTTAAAAAATGA
GCTGATTTAACAAAAATTTAACGCGAATTTTAACAAAATATTAACGCTTACAATTTAGGTGGCACTTTTC
GGGGAAATGTGCGCGGAACCCCTATTTGTTTATTTTTCTAAATACATTCAAATATGTATCCGCTCATGAG
ACAATAACCCTGATAAATGCTTCAATAATATTGAAAAAGGAAGAGTATGAGTATTCAACATTTCCGTGTC
GCCCTTATTCCCTTTTTTGCGGCATTTTGCCTTCCTGTTTTTGCTCACCCAGAAACGCTGGTGAAAGTAA
AAGATGCTGAAGATCAGTTGGGTGCACGAGTGGGTTACATCGAACTGGATCTCAACAGCGGTAAGATCCT
TGAGAGTTTTCGCCCCGAAGAACGTTTTCCAATGATGAGCACTTTTAAAGTTCTGCTATGTGGCGCGGTA
TTATCCCGTATTGACGCCGGGCAAGAGCAACTCGGTCGCCGCATACACTATTCTCAGAATGACTTGGTTG
AGTACTCACCAGTCACAGAAAAGCATCTTACGGATGGCATGACAGTAAGAGAATTATGCAGTGCTGCCAT
AACCATGAGTGATAACACTGCGGCCAACTTACTTCTGACAACGATCGGAGGACCGAAGGAGCTAACCGCT
TTTTTGCACAACATGGGGGATCATGTAACTCGCCTTGATCGTTGGGAACCGGAGCTGAATGAAGCCATAC
CAAACGACGAGCGTGACACCACGATGCCTGTAGCAATGGCAACAACGTTGCGCAAACTATTAACTGGCGA
ACTACTTACTCTAGCTTCCCGGCAACAATTAATAGACTGGATGGAGGCGGATAAAGTTGCAGGACCACTT
CTGCGCTCGGCCCTTCCGGCTGGCTGGTTTATTGCTGATAAATCTGGAGCCGGTGAGCGTGGGTCTCGCG
GTATCATTGCAGCACTGGGGCCAGATGGTAAGCCCTCCCGTATCGTAGTTATCTACACGACGGGGAGTCA
GGCAACTATGGATGAACGAAATAGACAGATCGCTGAGATAGGTGCCTCACTGATTAAGCATTGGTAACTG
TCAGACCAAGTTTACTCATATATACTTTAGATTGATTTAAAACTTCATTTTTAATTTAAAAGGATCTAGG
TGAAGATCCTTTTTGATAATCTCATGACCAAAATCCCTTAACGTGAGTTTTCGTTCCACTGAGCGTCAGA
CCCCGTAGAAAAGATCAAAGGATCTTCTTGAGATCCTTTTTTTCTGCGCGTAATCTGCTGCTTGCAAACA
AAAAAACCACCGCTACCAGCGGTGGTTTGTTTGCCGGATCAAGAGCTACCAACTCTTTTTCCGAAGGTAA
CTGGCTTCAGCAGAGCGCAGATACCAAATACTGTTCTTCTAGTGTAGCCGTAGTTAGGCCACCACTTCAA
GAACTCTGTAGCACCGCCTACATACCTCGCTCTGCTAATCCTGTTACCAGTGGCTGCTGCCAGTGGCGAT
AAGTCGTGTCTTACCGGGTTGGACTCAAGACGATAGTTACCGGATAAGGCGCAGCGGTCGGGCTGAACGG
GGGGTTCGTGCACACAGCCCAGCTTGGAGCGAACGACCTACACCGAACTGAGATACCTACAGCGTGAGCT
ATGAGAAAGCGCCACGCTTCCCGAAGGGAGAAAGGCGGACAGGTATCCGGTAAGCGGCAGGGTCGGAACA
GGAGAGCGCACGAGGGAGCTTCCAGGGGGAAACGCCTGGTATCTTTATAGTCCTGTCGGGTTTCGCCACC
TCTGACTTGAGCGTCGATTTTTGTGATGCTCGTCAGGGGGGCGGAGCCTATGGAAAAACGCCAGCAACGC
GGCCTTTTTACGGTTCCTGGCCTTTTGCTGGCCTTTTGCTCACATGTTCTTTCCTGCGTTATCCCCTGAT
TCTGTGGATAACCGTATTACCGCCTTTGAGTGAGCTGATACCGCTCGCCGCAGCCGAACGACCGAGCGCA
GCGAGTCAGTGAGCGAGGAAGCGGAAGAGCGCCCAATACGCAAACCGCCTCTCCCCGCGCGTTGGCCGAT
TCATTAATGCAGCTGGCACGACAGGTTTCCCGACTGGAAAGCGGGCAGTGAGCGCAACGCAATTAATGTG
AGTTAGCTCACTCATTAGGCACCCCAGGCTTTACACTTTATGCTTCCGGCTCGTATGTTGTGTGGAATTG
TGAGCGGATAACAATTTCACACAGGAAACAGCTATGACCATGATTACGCCAAGCGCGCAATTAACCCTCA
CTAAAGGGAACAAAAGCTGGAGCTGCAAGC
Features (pLannotate 1.2.2; 31 found; start..end, strand, type, name):
      5..231     +  promoter       RSV promoter: Rous sarcoma virus enhancer/promoter
    232..412     +  LTR            5' LTR (truncated): truncated 5' long terminal repeat (LTR) from HIV-1
    459..584     +  misc_feature   HIV-1 Ψ: packaging signal of human immunodeficiency virus type 1
    568..931     +  CDS            HIV-1 gag (fragment): gag protein from human immunodeficiency virus 1; gag
   1077..1310    +  misc_feature   RRE: The Rev response element (RRE) of HIV-1 allows for Rev-dependent mRNA export from the nucleus to the cytoplasm.
   1687..1713    +  CDS            Rev (fragment): human immunodeficiency virus 1 (HIV-1) Rev protein; rev; enhances nuclear export of unspliced and incompletely spliced viral mRNAs
   1720..1743    +  promoter       SV40 promoter (fragment): SV40 early promoter
   1744..1815    +  promoter       SV40 promoter (fragment): SV40 enhancer and early promoter
   1839..1974    +  rep_origin     SV40 ori: SV40 origin of replication
   2020..2616    +  CDS            PuroR (fragment): puromycin N-acetyltransferase; pac from Streptomyces; confers resistance to puromycin
   2665..2782    +  misc_feature   cPPT/CTS: central polypurine tract and central termination sequence of HIV-1
   2847..2913    +  CDS            small t antigen (fragment): SV40 (simian virus 40) small t antigen
   2920..4098    +  promoter       EF-1α promoter: strong constitutive promoter for human elongation factor EF-1α
   4115..4756    +  CDS            MLX (fragment): MLX_HUMAN - Also known as BHLHD13, TCFL4. Experimental evidence at protein level: Swiss-Prot protein existence level 1. Transcription regulator. Forms a sequence-specific DNA- binding protein complex with MAD1, MAD4, MNT, WBSCR14 and MLXIP which recognizes the core sequence 5'-CACGTG-3'. The TCFL4-MAD1, TCFL4-MAD4, TCFL4-WBSCR14 complexes are transcriptional repressors. Plays a role in transcriptional activation of glycolytic target genes. Involved in glucose-responsive gene regulation. From Homo sapiens (Human).
   4772..4825    +  promoter       U6 promoter (fragment): RNA polymerase III promoter for human U6 snRNA
   4867..5455    +  misc_feature   WPRE: woodchuck hepatitis virus posttranscriptional regulatory element
   5506..5525    +  misc_feature   cPPT/CTS (fragment): central polypurine tract and central termination sequence of HIV-1
   5527..5760    +  LTR            3' LTR (ΔU3): self-inactivating 3' long terminal repeat (LTR) from HIV-1
   5838..5959    +  polyA_signal   SV40 poly(A) signal: SV40 polyadenylation signal
   5999..6134    +  rep_origin     SV40 ori: SV40 origin of replication
   6155..6173    -  promoter       T7 promoter: promoter for bacteriophage T7 RNA polymerase
   6181..6336    +  CDS            lacZα (fragment): LacZα fragment of β-galactosidase; lacZ fragment
   6341..6769    +  rep_origin     f1 ori (sequence partly withheld): f1 bacteriophage origin of replication; arrow indicates direction of (+) strand synthesis
   6822..6926    +  promoter       AmpR promoter: bla
   6927..7787    +  CDS            AmpR: β-lactamase; bla; confers resistance to ampicillin, carbenicillin, and related antibiotics
   7958..8546    +  rep_origin     ori: high-copy-number ColE1/pMB1/pBR322/pUC origin of replication
   8729..8821    +  CDS            lacI (fragment): lac repressor; lacI; The lac repressor binds to the lac operator to inhibit transcription in E. coli. This inhibition can be relieved by adding lactose or isopropyl-β-D-thiogalactopyranoside (IPTG).
   8834..8855    +  protein_bind   CAP binding site: CAP binding activates transcription in the presence of cAMP. E. coli catabolite activator protein
   8870..8900    +  promoter       lac promoter: promoter for the E. coli lac operon
   8908..8924    +  protein_bind   lac operator: The lac repressor binds to the lac operator to inhibit transcription in E. coli. This inhibition can be relieved by adding lactose or isopropyl-β-D-thiogalactopyranoside (IPTG). lac repressor encoded by lacI
   8969..8987    +  promoter       T3 promoter: promoter for bacteriophage T3 RNA polymerase
