[The description below was written by a language model from this plasmid's Addgene catalogue record and pLannotate feature annotations shown in this document.]
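Description:
TFORF1170 is a third-generation-style, self-inactivating lentiviral expression plasmid built on the pLX_TRC317 backbone. It carries the human transcription factor MLX as one member of a barcoded transcription factor ORF collection. In bacteria it replicates from a high-copy ColE1/pUC origin and is selected with ampicillin through the bla gene. An f1 origin and remnants of a lac/lacZα cloning region with T7 and T3 promoters are also present in the backbone. The depositor notes that recombination can occur, as is common for plasmids containing LTR repeats.

The viral portion begins with an RSV promoter fused to a truncated HIV-1 5' LTR, which drives genomic RNA production in packaging cells. It continues with the Ψ packaging signal, a gag fragment, the RRE for Rev-dependent nuclear export, and a cPPT/CTS element, and ends with a ΔU3 3' LTR followed by an SV40 polyadenylation signal. Within this transfer region, an SV40 early promoter/origin segment drives puromycin N-acetyltransferase for selection of transduced mammalian cells. Downstream, the strong constitutive EF-1α promoter drives the synthesized MLX ORF, and a WPRE enhances transcript stability and expression. MLX is a bHLH family regulator that pairs with partners such as MAD1, MAD4, MNT and MLXIP to bind CACGTG motifs and participates in glucose-responsive gene regulation.

The catalogue entry states that each ORF in the collection is linked to a unique 24-bp barcode. This barcode is not annotated in the feature table, and its position is not stated. The barcode allows the overexpressed factor to be identified by sequencing in pooled overexpression screens, such as those for directed differentiation.
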