Addgene plasmid #141801: TFORF1170
Purpose: Lentiviral vector for overexpressing transcription factor ORFs with unique 24-bp barcodes. Barcodes facilitate identification of transcription factors in pooled screens.
Depositing lab: Feng Zhang. Depositing organization: Broad Institute. Publication: A transcription factor atlas of directed differentiation. Joung J, Ma S, Tay T, Geiger-Schuller KR, Kirchgatterer PC, Verdine VK, Guo B, Arias-Garcia MA, Allen WE, Singh A, Kuksenko O, Abudayyeh OO, Gootenberg JS, Fu Z, Macrae RK, Buenrostro JD, Regev A, Zhang F. Cell. 2023 Jan 5;186(1):209-229.e26. doi: 10.1016/j.cell.2022.11.026. PubMed 36608654.
Backbone
  Vector backbone: pLX_TRC317
  Backbone manufacturer: Broad Institute Genetic Perturbation Platform
  Backbone size w/o insert (bp): 8264
  Vector type: Mammalian Expression, Lentiviral
  Selectable markers: Puromycin
Growth in bacteria
  Bacterial resistance: Ampicillin, 100 μg/mL
  Growth temperature: 37°C
  Growth strain: NEB Stable
  Copy number: High Copy
Gene/Insert
  Gene/Insert name: MLX
  Species: H. sapiens (human)
  Insert size (bp): 746
  Entrez Gene: MLX (a.k.a. MAD7, MXD7, TCFL4, TF4, bHLHd13)
  Promoter: EF1a
  Cloning method: Unknown
  Sequencing primers: 5′ GGGTGGAGACTGAAGTTAGGCCAG; 3′ CACATAGCGTAAAAGGAGCAACATAG
Terms and licenses: Academic/Nonprofit Terms; Industry Terms: Not Available to Industry
Depositor comments: NM_198205,ENST00000346833 . The transcription factor ORF portion of this plasmid was synthesized by Genewiz. Please test multiple small colonies in case of plasmid recombination. To make this collection available in a timely manner, a portion of this collection was not fully sequenced by Addgene. If an Addgene verified full plasmid sequence is not available, please contact us prior to placing an order to request the full sequence.
How to cite: TFORF1170 was a gift from Feng Zhang (Addgene plasmid # 141801 ; http://n2t.net/addgene:141801 ; RRID:Addgene_141801)
