>Addgene plasmid #141801 | TFORF1170 | depositor partial sequence | sequence record 277540 | Insert
ACCGCCACCATGACGGAGCCGGGCGCCTCTCCCGAGGACCCTTGGGTCAAGGTGGAGTATGCCTACAGCG
ACAACAGCCTGGACCCCGATGATGAGGACAGTGATTACCACCAGGAGGCCTACAAGGAGTCCTACAAAGA
CCGGCGGCGGCGCGCACACACTCAGGCTGAGCAGAAGAGGAGGGACGCCATCAAGAGAGGCTATGATGAC
CTTCAGACCATCGTCCCCACTTGCCAGCAGCAGGACTTCTCCATTGGCTCCCAAAAGCTCAGCAAAGCCA
TCGTTCTACAAAAGACCATTGACTACATTCAGTTTTTGCACAAGGAGAAGAAAAAGCAGGAGGAGGAGGT
GTCCACGTTACGCAAGGATGTCACCGCCCTAAAGATCATGAAAGTGAACTATGAGCAGATTGTGAAGGCA
CACCAGGACAACCCCCATGAAGGGGAGGACCAGGTCTCTGACCAGGTCAAGTTCAACGTGTTTCAAGGCA
TCATGGATTCCCTGTTCCAGTCCTTCAATGCCTCCATCTCAGTGGCCAGCTTCCAGGAGCTGTCAGCGTG
TGTCTTCAGCTGGATCGAGGAGCACTGTAAGCCTCAGACCCTGCGGGAGATTGTGATTGGCGTCCTGCAC
CAATTGAAAAACCAGCTTTACTAGTAATGAACTAGTCCGTAACTTGAAAGTATTTCGATTTCTTGGCTTT
ATATATCTTGTGGAAAGGACGAGGCAATCTCTGCGTCACTTTCCCG
