>Addgene plasmid #141801 | TFORF1170 | depositor partial sequence | sequence record 277541 | Barcode
GGCAATCTCTGCGTCACTTTCCCG
